>Addgene plasmid #113361 | rs700-major | addgene full sequence | sequence record 221753 | Addgene NGS Result
AATGAGTCTTCGGACCTCGCGGGGGCCGCTTAAGCGGTGGTTAGGGTTTGTCTGACGCGGGGGGAGGGGG
AAGGAACGAAACACTCTCATTCGGAGGCGGCTCGGGGTTTGGTCTTGGTGGCCACGGGCACGCAGAAGAG
CGCCGCGATCCTCTTAAGCACCCCCCCGCCCTCCGTGGAGGCGGGGGTTTGGTCGGCGGGTGGTAACTGG
CGGGCCGCTGACTCGGGCGGGTCGCGCGCCCCAGAGTGTGACCTTTTCGGTCTGCTCGCAGACCCCCGGG
CGGCGCCGCCGCGGCGGCGACGGGCTCGCTGGGTCCTAGGCTCCATGGGGACCGTATACGTGGACAGGCT
CTGGAGCATCCGCACGACTGCGGTGATATTACCGGAGACCTTCTGCGGGACGAGCCGGGTCACGCGGCTG
ACGCGGAGCGTCCGTTGGGCGACAAACACCAGGACGGGGCACAGGTACACTATCTTGTCACCCGGAGGCG
CGAGGGACTGCAGGAGCTTCAGGGAGTGGCGCAGCTGCTTCATCCCCGTGGCCCGTTGCTCGCGTTTGCT
GGCGGTGTCCCCGGAAGAAATATATTTGCATGTCTTTAGTTCTATGATGACACAAACCCCGCCCAGCGTC
TTGTCATTGGCGAATTCGAACACGCAGATGCAGTCGGGGCGGCGCGGTCCCAGGTCCACTTCGCATATTA
AGGTGACGCGTGTGGCCTCGAACACCGAGCGACCCTGCAGCGACCCGCTTAAAAGCTTGGCAATCCGGTA
CTGTTGGTAAAGCCACCATGGAAGATGCCAAAAACATTAAGAAGGGCCCAGCGCCATTCTACCCACTCGA
AGACGGGACCGCCGGCGAGCAGCTGCACAAAGCCATGAAGCGCTACGCCCTGGTGCCCGGCACCATCGCC
TTTACCGACGCACATATCGAGGTGGACATTACCTACGCCGAGTACTTCGAGATGAGCGTTCGGCTGGCAG
AAGCTATGAAGCGCTATGGGCTGAATACAAACCATCGGATCGTGGTGTGCAGCGAGAATAGCTTGCAGTT
CTTCATGCCCGTGTTGGGTGCCCTGTTCATCGGTGTGGCTGTGGCCCCAGCTAACGACATCTACAACGAG
CGCGAGCTGCTGAACAGCATGGGCATCAGCCAGCCCACCGTCGTATTCGTGAGCAAGAAAGGGCTGCAAA
AGATCCTCAACGTGCAAAAGAAGCTACCGATCATACAAAAGATCATCATCATGGATAGCAAGACCGACTA
CCAGGGCTTCCAAAGCATGTACACCTTCGTGACTTCCCATTTGCCACCCGGCTTCAACGAGTACGACTTC
GTGCCCGAGAGCTTCGACCGGGACAAAACCATCGCCCTGATCATGAACAGTAGTGGCAGTACCGGATTGC
CCAAGGGCGTAGCCCTACCGCACCGCACCGCTTGTGTCCGATTCAGTCATGCCCGCGACCCCATCTTCGG
CAACCAGATCATCCCCGACACCGCTATCCTCAGCGTGGTGCCATTTCACCACGGCTTCGGCATGTTCACC
ACGCTGGGCTACTTGATCTGCGGCTTTCGGGTCGTGCTCATGTACCGCTTCGAGGAGGAGCTATTCTTGC
GCAGCTTGCAAGACTATAAGATTCAATCTGCCCTGCTGGTGCCCACACTATTTAGCTTCTTCGCTAAGAG
CACTCTCATCGACAAGTACGACCTAAGCAACTTGCACGAGATCGCCAGCGGCGGGGCGCCGCTCAGCAAG
GAGGTAGGTGAGGCCGTGGCCAAACGCTTCCACCTACCAGGCATCCGCCAGGGCTACGGCCTGACAGAAA
CAACCAGCGCCATTCTGATCACCCCCGAAGGGGACGACAAGCCTGGCGCAGTAGGCAAGGTGGTGCCCTT
CTTCGAGGCTAAGGTGGTGGACTTGGACACCGGTAAGACACTGGGTGTGAACCAGCGCGGCGAGCTGTGC
GTCCGTGGCCCCATGATCATGAGCGGCTACGTTAACAACCCCGAGGCTACAAACGCTCTCATCGACAAGG
ACGGCTGGCTGCACAGCGGCGACATCGCCTACTGGGACGAGGACGAGCACTTCTTCATCGTGGACCGGCT
GAAGAGCCTGATCAAATACAAGGGCTACCAGGTAGCCCCAGCCGAACTGGAGAGCATCCTGCTGCAACAC
CCCAACATCTTCGACGCCGGGGTCGCCGGCCTGCCCGACGACGATGCCGGCGAGCTGCCCGCCGCAGTCG
TCGTGCTGGAACACGGTAAAACCATGACCGAGAAGGAGATCGTGGACTATGTGGCCAGCCAGGTTACAAC
CGCCAAGAAGCTGCGCGGTGGTGTTGTGTTCGTGGACGAGGTGCCTAAAGGACTGACCGGCAAGTTGGAC
GCCCGCAAGATCCGCGAGATTCTCATTAAGGCCAAGAAGGGCGGCAAGATCGCCGTGTAATAATTCTAGA
GTCGGGGCGGCCGGCCGCTTCGAGCAGACATGATAAGATACATTGATGAGTTTGGACAAACCACAACTAG
AATGCAGTGAAAAAAATGCTTTATTTGTGAAATTTGTGATGCTATTGCTTTATTTGTAACCATTATAAGC
TGCAATAAACAAGTTAACAACAACAATTGCATTCATTTTATGTTTCAGGTTCAGGGGGAGGTGTGGGAGG
TTTTTTAAAGCAAGTAAAACCTCTACAAATGTGGTAAAATCGATAAGGATCCGTCGACCGATGCCCTTGA
GAGCCTTCAACCCAGTCAGCTCCTTCCGGTGGGCGCGGGGCATGACTATCGTCGCCGCACTTATGACTGT
CTTCTTTATCATGCAACTCGTAGGACAGGTGCCGGCAGCGCTCTTCCGCTTCCTCGCTCACTGACTCGCT
GCGCTCGGTCGTTCGGCTGCGGCGAGCGGTATCAGCTCACTCAAAGGCGGTAATACGGTTATCCACAGAA
TCAGGGGATAACGCAGGAAAGAACATGTGAGCAAAAGGCCAGCAAAAGGCCAGGAACCGTAAAAAGGCCG
CGTTGCTGGCGTTTTTCCATAGGCTCCGCCCCCCTGACGAGCATCACAAAAATCGACGCTCAAGTCAGAG
GTGGCGAAACCCGACAGGACTATAAAGATACCAGGCGTTTCCCCCTGGAAGCTCCCTCGTGCGCTCTCCT
GTTCCGACCCTGCCGCTTACCGGATACCTGTCCGCCTTTCTCCCTTCGGGAAGCGTGGCGCTTTCTCATA
GCTCACGCTGTAGGTATCTCAGTTCGGTGTAGGTCGTTCGCTCCAAGCTGGGCTGTGTGCACGAACCCCC
CGTTCAGCCCGACCGCTGCGCCTTATCCGGTAACTATCGTCTTGAGTCCAACCCGGTAAGACACGACTTA
TCGCCACTGGCAGCAGCCACTGGTAACAGGATTAGCAGAGCGAGGTATGTAGGCGGTGCTACAGAGTTCT
TGAAGTGGTGGCCTAACTACGGCTACACTAGAAGAACAGTATTTGGTATCTGCGCTCTGCTGAAGCCAGT
TACCTTCGGAAAAAGAGTTGGTAGCTCTTGATCCGGCAAACAAACCACCGCTGGTAGCGGTGGTTTTTTT
GTTTGCAAGCAGCAGATTACGCGCAGAAAAAAAGGATCTCAAGAAGATCCTTTGATCTTTTCTACGGGGT
CTGACGCTCAGTGGAACGAAAACTCACGTTAAGGGATTTTGGTCATGAGATTATCAAAAAGGATCTTCAC
CTAGATCCTTTTAAATTAAAAATGAAGTTTTAAATCAATCTAAAGTATATATGAGTAAACTTGGTCTGAC
AGCGGCCGCAAATGCTAAACCACTGCAGTGGTTACCAGTGCTTGATCAGTGAGGCACCGATCTCAGCGAT
CTGCCTATTTCGTTCGTCCATAGTGGCCTGACTCCCCGTCGTGTAGATCACTACGATTCGTGAGGGCTTA
CCATCAGGCCCCAGCGCAGCAATGATGCCGCGAGAGCCGCGTTCACCGGCCCCCGATTTGTCAGCAATGA
ACCAGCCAGCAGGGAGGGCCGAGCGAAGAAGTGGTCCTGCTACTTTGTCCGCCTCCATCCAGTCTATGAG
CTGCTGTCGTGATGCTAGAGTAAGAAGTTCGCCAGTGAGTAGTTTCCGAAGAGTTGTGGCCATTGCTACT
GGCATCGTGGTATCACGCTCGTCGTTCGGTATGGCTTCGTTCAACTCTGGTTCCCAGCGGTCAAGCCGGG
TCACATGATCACCCATATTATGAAGAAATGCAGTCAGCTCCTTAGGGCCTCCGATCGTTGTCAGAAGTAA
GTTGGCCGCGGTGTTGTCGCTCATGGTAATGGCAGCACTACACAATTCTCTTACCGTCATGCCATCCGTA
AGATGCTTTTCCGTGACCGGCGAGTACTCAACCAAGTCGTTTTGTGAGTAGTGTATACGGCGACCAAGCT
GCTCTTGCCCGGCGTCTATACGGGACAACACCGCGCCACATAGCAGTACTTTGAAAGTGCTCATCATCGG
GAATCGTTCTTCGGGGCGGAAAGACTCAAGGATCTTGCCGCTATTGAGATCCAGTTCGATATAGCCCACT
CTTGCACCCAGTTGATCTTCAGCATCTTTTACTTTCACCAGCGTTTCGGGGTGTGCAAAAACAGGCAAGC
AAAATGCCGCAAAGAAGGGAATGAGTGCGACACGAAAATGTTGGATGCTCATACTCGTCCTTTTTCAATA
TTATTGAAGCATTTATCAGGGTTACTAGTACGTCTCTCAAGGATAAGTAAGTAATATTAAGGTACGGGAG
GTATTGGACAGGCCGCAATAAAATATCTTTATTTTCATTACATCTGTGTGTTGGTTTTTTGTGTGAATCG
ATAGTACTAACATACGCTCTCCATCAAAACAAAACGAAACAAAACAAACTAGCAAAATAGGCTGTCCCCA
GTGCAAGTGCAGGTGCCAGAACATTTCTCTGGCCTAACTGGCCGGTACCCCGAGCACTTGACGTGTTGTT
GCATGATGCGTTTAAAATAAAAATAATTTTGCTCGGTTGCTTTCTGATTTTGTTTCTCCTGAATATTGGT
CCTTCATGATGCTTCCAACCATATTTTAATTATTAAAACTGAAATGCTAACCATTTGAACATACACTTTT
GAAGAATAACAAACTCCAGTGTTGTTTTCTTTTTTTAAAAAAGTACATATTGATTTGTTTATATCTCTCC
CTATTTGGTGATACTGTGAAGCTAGGAAAAATGAATGTTTCATTTTGCAGCATTCTTGCATAATGTATAT
AAAATATGTGTGCACCTCAAGAGCATTATGGTGTCTTTGAGAATAATGGTAAAACTGACATATTTCAAAA
TGTAAGATAGCCATCATTGGAAAGCAACATTTAATTGTTAATGAAACCCAGGTATTACCTTGAAATAAAG
ATGGGTTTTTATTTAGCTTTGTGATATTTTAAAACAAAGTAAATAATGACTTTTCTTCTCTAACCCGGTT
CAAATGGGATTA
Features (pLannotate 1.2.2; 10 found; start..end, strand, type, name):
      1..752     +  promoter       HSV TK promoter: herpes simplex virus thymidine kinase promoter
    788..2440    +  CDS            luciferase: firefly luciferase synthetic luc2 version of the luciferase gene
   2484..2605    -  polyA_signal   SV40 poly(A) signal: SV40 polyadenylation signal
   2628..2696    -  CDS            large T antigen (fragment): large T antigen from SV40 (simian virus 40)
   2712..2844    +  CDS            TcR (fragment): tetracycline efflux protein; tet; confers resistance to tetracycline
   3024..3612    -  rep_origin     ori: high-copy-number ColE1/pMB1/pBR322/pUC origin of replication
   3812..4672    -  CDS            AmpR: β-lactamase confers resistance to ampicillin, carbenicillin, and related antibiotics
   4673..4714    -  promoter       AmpR promoter (fragment): bla
   4777..4825    +  polyA_signal   poly(A) signal: synthetic polyadenylation signal
   4839..4930    +  misc_feature   pause site: RNA polymerase II transcriptional pause signal from the human α2 globin gene
