[The description below was written by a language model from this plasmid's Addgene catalogue record and pLannotate feature annotations shown in this document.]
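Description:
rs700-major is a firefly luciferase reporter plasmid built on the pGL4-TK backbone (Promega-derived) and intended for transfection into mammalian cells to measure enhancer activity. It carries a human genomic fragment spanning the SNP rs7007731 in its major (C) allele form, cloned by restriction digestion between KpnI and EcoRV sites. The stated aim is to evaluate the enhancer activity of a FOXA1 DIV motif in this allelic context. The name and purpose imply comparison with a matching minor-allele construct, although the record does not describe one.

In the 5,472 nt sequenced record, the herpes simplex virus thymidine kinase promoter drives the synthetic luc2 version of firefly luciferase, followed by an SV40 polyadenylation signal. The TK promoter provides basal transcription, so changes in luciferase output reflect the regulatory contribution of the cloned element. The insert itself is not annotated in the feature table. It most likely lies in the unannotated stretch between the pause site and the TK promoter on the circular map, but the record does not give its position or length. A synthetic poly(A) signal and an RNA polymerase II transcriptional pause site from the human α2 globin gene precede this region. These standard pGL4 elements limit read-through transcription from the backbone into the reporter cassette and so reduce background signal.

The plasmid is propagated in E. coli through a high-copy ColE1/pUC-type origin and selected with ampicillin through the β-lactamase gene. The short annotated matches to SV40 large T antigen and the tetracycline resistance gene are only fragments, probably backbone remnants rather than functional elements.
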