Addgene plasmid #113361: rs700-major
Purpose: evaluate FOXA1 DIV motif enhancer activity in SNP rs7007731 major allele (C)
Depositing lab: Ralf Jauch. Depositing organization: Guangzhou Institute of Biomedicine and Health (GIBH), Chinese Academy of Sciences. Publication: DNA-mediated dimerization on a compact sequence signature controls enhancer engagement and regulation by FOXA1. Wang X, Srivastava Y, Jankowski A, Malik V, Wei Y, Del Rosario RC, Cojocaru V, Prabhakar S, Jauch R. Nucleic Acids Res. 2018 Jun 20;46(11):5470-5486. doi: 10.1093/nar/gky259. PubMed 29669022.
Backbone
  Vector backbone: pGL4-TK
  Backbone manufacturer: Promega
  Vector type: Luciferase
Growth in bacteria
  Bacterial resistance: Ampicillin, 100 μg/mL
  Growth temperature: 37°C
  Growth strain: DH5alpha
  Copy number: High Copy
Gene/Insert
  Gene/Insert name: rs7007731 major allele
  Species: H. sapiens (human)
  Cloning method: Restriction Enzyme; 5′ cloning site KpnI (unknown if destroyed); 3′ cloning site EcoRV (unknown if destroyed)
Terms and licenses: Academic/Nonprofit Terms; Industry Terms: Not Available to Industry
How to cite: rs700-major was a gift from Ralf Jauch (Addgene plasmid # 113361 ; http://n2t.net/addgene:113361 ; RRID:Addgene_113361)
