>Addgene plasmid #113361 | rs700-major | depositor partial sequence | sequence record 221754 | rs700-major sequence 9 bps
AAAAAGTAC
